Addgene plasmid #106919: pcDNA3-Frb-EGFP-HOTag6
Purpose: Express Frb-EGFP-HOTag6 fusion in mammalian cells.
Depositing lab: Xiaokun Shu. Publication: Visualizing Dynamics of Cell Signaling In Vivo with a Phase Separation-Based Kinase Reporter. Zhang Q, Huang H, Lu Q, Wu R, Chung CI, Zhang SQ, Torra J, Schepis A, Coughlin SR, Kornberg TB, Shu X. Mol Cell. 2018 Jan 3. pii: S1097-2765(17)30936-X. doi: 10.1016/j.molcel.2017.12.008. PubMed 29307513.
Backbone
  Vector backbone: pcDNA3
  Vector type: Mammalian Expression
Growth in bacteria
  Bacterial resistance: Ampicillin, 100 μg/mL
  Growth temperature: 37°C
  Growth strain: DH5alpha
  Copy number: Unknown
Gene/Insert
  Gene/Insert name: Frb-EGFP-HOTag6
Terms and licenses: Academic/Nonprofit Terms; Industry Terms: Not Available to Industry
How to cite: pcDNA3-Frb-EGFP-HOTag6 was a gift from Xiaokun Shu (Addgene plasmid # 106919 ; http://n2t.net/addgene:106919 ; RRID:Addgene_106919)
