[The description below was written by a language model from this plasmid's Addgene catalogue record and pLannotate feature annotations shown in this document.]
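Description:
pcDNA3-Frb-EGFP-HOTag6 is a mammalian expression plasmid built on the pcDNA3 backbone that produces a three-part fusion protein, Frb-EGFP-HOTag6. It is propagated in E. coli through a high-copy ColE1/pUC-type origin and selected with ampicillin via the β-lactamase gene. An f1 origin is also present, which permits single-stranded DNA production. For mammalian cells, the backbone carries a neomycin phosphotransferase cassette driven by the SV40 enhancer/early promoter and ended by an SV40 polyadenylation signal, which would allow G418 selection of stable transfectants. Small lac promoter/operator, lacI, ble, bom and HIV LTR-like fragments in the annotation appear to be backbone remnants or short sequence matches rather than functional parts.

The fusion is transcribed from the human CMV immediate-early enhancer and promoter and terminated by the bovine growth hormone polyadenylation signal. A T7 promoter sits just upstream of the coding region. The annotated open reading frame begins with a short fragment of human MTOR, corresponding to the Frb (FKBP-rapamycin binding) domain, followed after a short linker by EGFP. The feature tables do not annotate HOTag6, but an unannotated stretch of about 240 nt lies between EGFP and the poly(A) signal, where the tag named in the insert would be expected. HOTags are generally described as short homo-oligomerising coiled-coil peptides, although the record does not define this one.

The associated publication concerns a phase-separation-based kinase reporter, so the construct was probably made to test inducible formation of fluorescent droplets from multivalent interactions. Because Frb binds FKBP in the presence of rapamycin, it would likely be paired with an FKBP-containing partner, but the record names no such partner. The depositor sequence and the repository-determined sequence differ slightly in length and start position but show the same feature set.
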