Features (pLannotate 1.2.2; 21 found; start..end, strand, type, name):
     28..80      -  misc_feature   bom (fragment): basis of mobility region from pBR322
    235..614     +  enhancer       CMV enhancer: human cytomegalovirus immediate early enhancer
    615..818     +  promoter       CMV promoter: human cytomegalovirus (CMV) immediate early promoter
    814..847     +  LTR            5' LTR (truncated) (fragment): truncated 5' long terminal repeat (LTR) from HIV-1
    863..881     +  promoter       T7 promoter: promoter for bacteriophage T7 RNA polymerase
    926..1198    +  CDS            MTOR (fragment) (sequence partly withheld): MTOR_HUMAN - Also known as FRAP, FRAP1, FRAP2, RAFT1, RAPT1. Experimental evidence at protein level: Swiss-Prot protein existence level 1. Serine/threonine protein kinase which is a central regulator of cellular metabolism, growth and survival in response to hormones, growth factors, nutrients, energy and stress signals (PubMed:12087098, PubMed:12150925, PubMed:12150926, PubMed:12231510, PubMed:12718876, PubMed:14651849, PubMed:15268862, PubMed:15467718, PubMed:15545625, PubMed:15718470, PubMed:18497260, PubMed:18762023, PubMed:18925875, PubMed:20516213, PubMed:20537536, PubMed:21659604, PubMe
   1238..1954    +  CDS            EGFP: EGFP is a basic (constitutively fluorescent) green fluorescent protein published in 1996, derived from Aequorea victoria. It is reported to be a rapidly-maturing weak dimer with moderate acid sensitivity.
   2193..2417    +  polyA_signal   bGH poly(A) signal: bovine growth hormone polyadenylation signal
   2421..2442    +  promoter       SV40 promoter (fragment): SV40 enhancer and early promoter
   2463..2891    +  rep_origin     f1 ori (sequence partly withheld): f1 bacteriophage origin of replication; arrow indicates direction of (+) strand synthesis
   2905..3234    +  promoter       SV40 promoter: SV40 enhancer and early promoter
   3301..4092    +  CDS            neo: KKA2_KLEPN - Also known as kan, nptII. Experimental evidence at protein level: Swiss-Prot protein existence level 1. Resistance to kanamycin, neomycin, paromomycin, ribostamycin, butirosin and gentamicin B. From Klebsiella pneumoniae.
   4116..4274    +  CDS            ble (fragment): BLE_KLEPN - Experimental evidence at protein level: Swiss-Prot protein existence level 1. Binding protein with a strong affinity to the bleomycin family of antibiotics. Binds to CL990; an antimitotic-antibiotic compound. From Klebsiella pneumoniae.
   4269..4390    +  polyA_signal   SV40 poly(A) signal: SV40 polyadenylation signal
   4463..4479    -  protein_bind   lac operator: The lac repressor binds to the lac operator to inhibit transcription in E. coli. This inhibition can be relieved by adding lactose or isopropyl-β-D-thiogalactopyranoside (IPTG). lac repressor encoded by lacI
   4487..4517    -  promoter       lac promoter: promoter for the E. coli lac operon
   4532..4553    -  protein_bind   CAP binding site: CAP binding activates transcription in the presence of cAMP. E. coli catabolite activator protein
   4566..4658    -  CDS            lacI (fragment): lac repressor; lacI; The lac repressor binds to the lac operator to inhibit transcription in E. coli. This inhibition can be relieved by adding lactose or isopropyl-β-D-thiogalactopyranoside (IPTG).
   4841..5426    -  rep_origin     ori: high-copy-number ColE1/pMB1/pBR322/pUC origin of replication
   5597..6457    -  CDS            AmpR: β-lactamase; bla; confers resistance to ampicillin, carbenicillin, and related antibiotics
   6458..6562    -  promoter       AmpR promoter: bla
>Addgene plasmid #106919 | pcDNA3-Frb-EGFP-HOTag6 | depositor full sequence | sequence record 201712 | pcDNA3-Frb-EGFP-HOTag6 sequence 6593 bps
GACGGATCGGGAGATCTCCCGATCCCCTATGGTGCACTCTCAGTACAATCTGCTCTGATGCCGCATAGTT
AAGCCAGTATCTGCTCCCTGCTTGTGTGTTGGAGGTCGCTGAGTAGTGCGCGAGCAAAATTTAAGCTACA
ACAAGGCAAGGCTTGACCGACAATTGCATGAAGAATCTGCTTAGGGTTAGGCGTTTTGCGCTGCTTCGCG
ATGTACGGGCCAGATATACGCGTTGACATTGATTATTGACTAGTTATTAATAGTAATCAATTACGGGGTC
ATTAGTTCATAGCCCATATATGGAGTTCCGCGTTACATAACTTACGGTAAATGGCCCGCCTGGCTGACCG
CCCAACGACCCCCGCCCATTGACGTCAATAATGACGTATGTTCCCATAGTAACGCCAATAGGGACTTTCC
ATTGACGTCAATGGGTGGAGTATTTACGGTAAACTGCCCACTTGGCAGTACATCAAGTGTATCATATGCC
AAGTACGCCCCCTATTGACGTCAATGACGGTAAATGGCCCGCCTGGCATTATGCCCAGTACATGACCTTA
TGGGACTTTCCTACTTGGCAGTACATCTACGTATTAGTCATCGCTATTACCATGGTGATGCGGTTTTGGC
AGTACATCAATGGGCGTGGATAGCGGTTTGACTCACGGGGATTTCCAAGTCTCCACCCCATTGACGTCAA
TGGGAGTTTGTTTTGGCACCAAAATCAACGGGACTTTCCAAAATGTCGTAACAACTCCGCCCCATTGACG
CAAATGGGCGGTAGGCGTGTACGGTGGGAGGTCTATATAAGCAGAGCTCTCTGGCTAACTAGAGAACCCA
CTGCTTACTGGCTTATCGAAATTAATACGACTCACTATAGGGAGACCCAAGCTGGCTAGCGTTTAAACTT
AAGCTTGCCACCATG
[270 nt withheld, positions 926-1195]
CTCGAGTCCGGACTCAGATCTGGCAGCGGTGGAGGCGATATCATGGTGAGCAAGGGCGAGGAGCTGTTCA
CCGGGGTGGTGCCCATCCTGGTCGAGCTGGACGGCGACGTAAACGGCCACAAGTTCAGCGTGTCCGGCGA
GGGCGAGGGCGATGCCACCTACGGCAAGCTGACCCTGAAGTTCATCTGCACCACCGGCAAGCTGCCCGTG
CCCTGGCCCACCCTCGTGACCACCCTGACCTACGGCGTGCAGTGCTTCAGCCGCTACCCCGACCACATGA
AGCAGCACGACTTCTTCAAGTCCGCCATGCCCGAAGGCTACGTCCAGGAGCGCACCATCTTCTTCAAGGA
CGACGGCAACTACAAGACCCGCGCCGAGGTGAAGTTCGAGGGCGACACCCTGGTGAACCGCATCGAGCTG
AAGGGCATCGACTTCAAGGAGGACGGCAACATCCTGGGGCACAAGCTGGAGTACAACTACAACAGCCACA
ACGTCTATATCATGGCCGACAAGCAGAAGAACGGCATCAAGGCCAACTTCAAGATCCGCCACAACATCGA
GGACGGCAGCGTGCAGCTCGCCGACCACTACCAGCAGAACACCCCCATCGGCGACGGCCCCGTGCTGCTG
CCCGACAACCACTACCTGAGCACCCAGTCCGCCCTGAGCAAAGACCCCAACGAGAAGCGCGATCACATGG
TCCTGCTGGAGTTCGTGACCGCCGCCGGGATCACTCTCGGCATGGACGAGCTGTACAAGGGATCCGGCAG
TGCTGGTGGTAGTGCTGGTGGTAGTGCTGGTGGTAGTGCTGGTGGCAGTGCTGGTGGTAGTGCTGGTGGT
AGTGCTGGTGGCTCTAGAACCTTGAGAGAAATCGAGGAATTGTTGAGGAAAATCATTGAAGACAGCGTGC
GCAGTGTGGCCGAGCTGGAGGACATTGAGAAGTGGCTGAAGAAAATCTAAGAATTCGGGCCCGTTTAAAC
CCGCTGATCAGCCTCGACTGTGCCTTCTAGTTGCCAGCCATCTGTTGTTTGCCCCTCCCCCGTGCCTTCC
TTGACCCTGGAAGGTGCCACTCCCACTGTCCTTTCCTAATAAAATGAGGAAATTGCATCGCATTGTCTGA
GTAGGTGTCATTCTATTCTGGGGGGTGGGGTGGGGCAGGACAGCAAGGGGGAGGATTGGGAAGACAATAG
CAGGCATGCTGGGGATGCGGTGGGCTCTATGGCTTCTGAGGCGGAAAGAACCAGCTGGGGCTCTAGGGGG
TATCCCC
[124 nt withheld, positions 2463-2586]
C
[91 nt withheld, positions 2588-2678]
A
[49 nt withheld, positions 2680-2728]
CCTTTGACGTTGGAGTCCACGTTCTTT
[37 nt withheld, positions 2756-2792]
ACCCTATCTCGGTCTATTCTTTTGATTTATAAGGGATTTTGCCGATTTCGGCCTATTGGTTAAAAAATGA
GCTGATTTAACAAAAATTTAACGCGAATTAATTCTGTGGAATGTGTGTCAGTTAGGGTGTGGAAAGTCCC
CAGGCTCCCCAGCAGGCAGAAGTATGCAAAGCATGCATCTCAATTAGTCAGCAACCAGGTGTGGAAAGTC
CCCAGGCTCCCCAGCAGGCAGAAGTATGCAAAGCATGCATCTCAATTAGTCAGCAACCATAGTCCCGCCC
CTAACTCCGCCCATCCCGCCCCTAACTCCGCCCAGTTCCGCCCATTCTCCGCCCCATGGCTGACTAATTT
TTTTTATTTATGCAGAGGCCGAGGCCGCCTCTGCCTCTGAGCTATTCCAGAAGTAGTGAGGAGGCTTTTT
TGGAGGCCTAGGCTTTTGCAAAAAGCTCCCGGGAGCTTGTATATCCATTTTCGGATCTGATCAAGAGACA
GGATGAGGATCGTTTCGCATGATTGAACAAGATGGATTGCACGCAGGTTCTCCGGCCGCTTGGGTGGAGA
GGCTATTCGGCTATGACTGGGCACAACAGACAATCGGCTGCTCTGATGCCGCCGTGTTCCGGCTGTCAGC
GCAGGGGCGCCCGGTTCTTTTTGTCAAGACCGACCTGTCCGGTGCCCTGAATGAACTGCAGGACGAGGCA
GCGCGGCTATCGTGGCTGGCCACGACGGGCGTTCCTTGCGCAGCTGTGCTCGACGTTGTCACTGAAGCGG
GAAGGGACTGGCTGCTATTGGGCGAAGTGCCGGGGCAGGATCTCCTGTCATCTCACCTTGCTCCTGCCGA
GAAAGTATCCATCATGGCTGATGCAATGCGGCGGCTGCATACGCTTGATCCGGCTACCTGCCCATTCGAC
CACCAAGCGAAACATCGCATCGAGCGAGCACGTACTCGGATGGAAGCCGGTCTTGTCGATCAGGATGATC
TGGACGAAGAGCATCAGGGGCTCGCGCCAGCCGAACTGTTCGCCAGGCTCAAGGCGCGCATGCCCGACGG
CGAGGATCTCGTCGTGACCCATGGCGATGCCTGCTTGCCGAATATCATGGTGGAAAATGGCCGCTTTTCT
GGATTCATCGACTGTGGCCGGCTGGGTGTGGCGGACCGCTATCAGGACATAGCGTTGGCTACCCGTGATA
TTGCTGAAGAGCTTGGCGGCGAATGGGCTGACCGCTTCCTCGTGCTTTACGGTATCGCCGCTCCCGATTC
GCAGCGCATCGCCTTCTATCGCCTTCTTGACGAGTTCTTCTGAGCGGGACTCTGGGGTTCGAAATGACCG
ACCAAGCGACGCCCAACCTGCCATCACGAGATTTCGATTCCACCGCCGCCTTCTATGAAAGGTTGGGCTT
CGGAATCGTTTTCCGGGACGCCGGCTGGATGATCCTCCAGCGCGGGGATCTCATGCTGGAGTTCTTCGCC
CACCCCAACTTGTTTATTGCAGCTTATAATGGTTACAAATAAAGCAATAGCATCACAAATTTCACAAATA
AAGCATTTTTTTCACTGCATTCTAGTTGTGGTTTGTCCAAACTCATCAATGTATCTTATCATGTCTGTAT
ACCGTCGACCTCTAGCTAGAGCTTGGCGTAATCATGGTCATAGCTGTTTCCTGTGTGAAATTGTTATCCG
CTCACAATTCCACACAACATACGAGCCGGAAGCATAAAGTGTAAAGCCTGGGGTGCCTAATGAGTGAGCT
AACTCACATTAATTGCGTTGCGCTCACTGCCCGCTTTCCAGTCGGGAAACCTGTCGTGCCAGCTGCATTA
ATGAATCGGCCAACGCGCGGGGAGAGGCGGTTTGCGTATTGGGCGCTCTTCCGCTTCCTCGCTCACTGAC
TCGCTGCGCTCGGTCGTTCGGCTGCGGCGAGCGGTATCAGCTCACTCAAAGGCGGTAATACGGTTATCCA
CAGAATCAGGGGATAACGCAGGAAAGAACATGTGAGCAAAAGGCCAGCAAAAGGCCAGGAACCGTAAAAA
GGCCGCGTTGCTGGCGTTTTTCCATAGGCTCCGCCCCCCTGACGAGCATCACAAAAATCGACGCTCAAGT
CAGAGGTGGCGAAACCCGACAGGACTATAAAGATACCAGGCGTTTCCCCCTGGAAGCTCCCTCGTGCGCT
CTCCTGTTCCGACCCTGCCGCTTACCGGATACCTGTCCGCCTTTCTCCCTTCGGGAAGCGTGGCGCTTTC
TCATAGCTCACGCTGTAGGTATCTCAGTTCGGTGTAGGTCGTTCGCTCCAAGCTGGGCTGTGTGCACGAA
CCCCCCGTTCAGCCCGACCGCTGCGCCTTATCCGGTAACTATCGTCTTGAGTCCAACCCGGTAAGACACG
ACTTATCGCCACTGGCAGCAGCCACTGGTAACAGGATTAGCAGAGCGAGGTATGTAGGCGGTGCTACAGA
GTTCTTGAAGTGGTGGCCTAACTACGGCTACACTAGAAGAACAGTATTTGGTATCTGCGCTCTGCTGAAG
CCAGTTACCTTCGGAAAAAGAGTTGGTAGCTCTTGATCCGGCAAACAAACCACCGCTGGTAGCGGTTTTT
TTGTTTGCAAGCAGCAGATTACGCGCAGAAAAAAAGGATCTCAAGAAGATCCTTTGATCTTTTCTACGGG
GTCTGACGCTCAGTGGAACGAAAACTCACGTTAAGGGATTTTGGTCATGAGATTATCAAAAAGGATCTTC
ACCTAGATCCTTTTAAATTAAAAATGAAGTTTTAAATCAATCTAAAGTATATATGAGTAAACTTGGTCTG
ACAGTTACCAATGCTTAATCAGTGAGGCACCTATCTCAGCGATCTGTCTATTTCGTTCATCCATAGTTGC
CTGACTCCCCGTCGTGTAGATAACTACGATACGGGAGGGCTTACCATCTGGCCCCAGTGCTGCAATGATA
CCGCGAGACCCACGCTCACCGGCTCCAGATTTATCAGCAATAAACCAGCCAGCCGGAAGGGCCGAGCGCA
GAAGTGGTCCTGCAACTTTATCCGCCTCCATCCAGTCTATTAATTGTTGCCGGGAAGCTAGAGTAAGTAG
TTCGCCAGTTAATAGTTTGCGCAACGTTGTTGCCATTGCTACAGGCATCGTGGTGTCACGCTCGTCGTTT
GGTATGGCTTCATTCAGCTCCGGTTCCCAACGATCAAGGCGAGTTACATGATCCCCCATGTTGTGCAAAA
AAGCGGTTAGCTCCTTCGGTCCTCCGATCGTTGTCAGAAGTAAGTTGGCCGCAGTGTTATCACTCATGGT
TATGGCAGCACTGCATAATTCTCTTACTGTCATGCCATCCGTAAGATGCTTTTCTGTGACTGGTGAGTAC
TCAACCAAGTCATTCTGAGAATAGTGTATGCGGCGACCGAGTTGCTCTTGCCCGGCGTCAATACGGGATA
ATACCGCGCCACATAGCAGAACTTTAAAAGTGCTCATCATTGGAAAACGTTCTTCGGGGCGAAAACTCTC
AAGGATCTTACCGCTGTTGAGATCCAGTTCGATGTAACCCACTCGTGCACCCAACTGATCTTCAGCATCT
TTTACTTTCACCAGCGTTTCTGGGTGAGCAAAAACAGGAAGGCAAAATGCCGCAAAAAAGGGAATAAGGG
CGACACGGAAATGTTGAATACTCATACTCTTCCTTTTTCAATATTATTGAAGCATTTATCAGGGTTATTG
TCTCATGAGCGGATACATATTTGAATGTATTTAGAAAAATAAACAAATAGGGGTTCCGCGCACATTTCCC
CGAAAAGTGCCACCTGACGTC
