Features (pLannotate 1.2.2; 21 found; start..end, strand, type, name):
    145..524     +  enhancer       CMV enhancer: human cytomegalovirus immediate early enhancer
    525..728     +  promoter       CMV promoter: human cytomegalovirus (CMV) immediate early promoter
    724..757     +  LTR            5' LTR (truncated) (fragment): truncated 5' long terminal repeat (LTR) from HIV-1
    773..791     +  promoter       T7 promoter: promoter for bacteriophage T7 RNA polymerase
    842..1114    +  CDS            MTOR (fragment) (sequence partly withheld): MTOR_HUMAN - Also known as FRAP, FRAP1, FRAP2, RAFT1, RAPT1. Experimental evidence at protein level: Swiss-Prot protein existence level 1. Serine/threonine protein kinase which is a central regulator of cellular metabolism, growth and survival in response to hormones, growth factors, nutrients, energy and stress signals (PubMed:12087098, PubMed:12150925, PubMed:12150926, PubMed:12231510, PubMed:12718876, PubMed:14651849, PubMed:15268862, PubMed:15467718, PubMed:15545625, PubMed:15718470, PubMed:18497260, PubMed:18762023, PubMed:18925875, PubMed:20516213, PubMed:20537536, PubMed:21659604, PubMe
   1154..1870    +  CDS            EGFP: EGFP is a basic (constitutively fluorescent) green fluorescent protein published in 1996, derived from Aequorea victoria. It is reported to be a rapidly-maturing weak dimer with moderate acid sensitivity.
   2109..2333    +  polyA_signal   bGH poly(A) signal: bovine growth hormone polyadenylation signal
   2337..2358    +  promoter       SV40 promoter (fragment): SV40 enhancer and early promoter
   2379..2807    +  rep_origin     f1 ori (sequence partly withheld): f1 bacteriophage origin of replication; arrow indicates direction of (+) strand synthesis
   2821..3150    +  promoter       SV40 promoter: SV40 enhancer and early promoter
   3217..4008    +  CDS            neo: KKA2_KLEPN - Also known as kan, nptII. Experimental evidence at protein level: Swiss-Prot protein existence level 1. Resistance to kanamycin, neomycin, paromomycin, ribostamycin, butirosin and gentamicin B. From Klebsiella pneumoniae.
   4032..4190    +  CDS            ble (fragment): BLE_KLEPN - Experimental evidence at protein level: Swiss-Prot protein existence level 1. Binding protein with a strong affinity to the bleomycin family of antibiotics. Binds to CL990; an antimitotic-antibiotic compound. From Klebsiella pneumoniae.
   4185..4306    +  polyA_signal   SV40 poly(A) signal: SV40 polyadenylation signal
   4379..4395    -  protein_bind   lac operator: The lac repressor binds to the lac operator to inhibit transcription in E. coli. This inhibition can be relieved by adding lactose or isopropyl-β-D-thiogalactopyranoside (IPTG). lac repressor encoded by lacI
   4403..4433    -  promoter       lac promoter: promoter for the E. coli lac operon
   4448..4469    -  protein_bind   CAP binding site: CAP binding activates transcription in the presence of cAMP. E. coli catabolite activator protein
   4482..4574    -  CDS            lacI (fragment): lac repressor; lacI; The lac repressor binds to the lac operator to inhibit transcription in E. coli. This inhibition can be relieved by adding lactose or isopropyl-β-D-thiogalactopyranoside (IPTG).
   4757..5345    -  rep_origin     ori: high-copy-number ColE1/pMB1/pBR322/pUC origin of replication
   5516..6376    -  CDS            AmpR: β-lactamase; bla; confers resistance to ampicillin, carbenicillin, and related antibiotics
   6377..6481    -  promoter       AmpR promoter: bla
   6540..6592    -  misc_feature   bom (fragment): basis of mobility region from pBR322
>Addgene plasmid #106919 | pcDNA3-Frb-EGFP-HOTag6 | addgene full sequence | sequence record 205450 | Addgene NGS Result
CTTGTGTGTTGGAGGTCGCTGAGTAGTGCGCGAGCAAAATTTAAGCTACAACAAGGCAAGGCTTGACCGA
CAATTGCATGAAGAATCTGCTTAGGGTTAGGCGTTTTGCGCTGCTTCGCGATGTACGGGCCAGATATACG
CGTTGACATTGATTATTGACTAGTTATTAATAGTAATCAATTACGGGGTCATTAGTTCATAGCCCATATA
TGGAGTTCCGCGTTACATAACTTACGGTAAATGGCCCGCCTGGCTGACCGCCCAACGACCCCCGCCCATT
GACGTCAATAATGACGTATGTTCCCATAGTAACGCCAATAGGGACTTTCCATTGACGTCAATGGGTGGAG
TATTTACGGTAAACTGCCCACTTGGCAGTACATCAAGTGTATCATATGCCAAGTACGCCCCCTATTGACG
TCAATGACGGTAAATGGCCCGCCTGGCATTATGCCCAGTACATGACCTTATGGGACTTTCCTACTTGGCA
GTACATCTACGTATTAGTCATCGCTATTACCATGGTGATGCGGTTTTGGCAGTACATCAATGGGCGTGGA
TAGCGGTTTGACTCACGGGGATTTCCAAGTCTCCACCCCATTGACGTCAATGGGAGTTTGTTTTGGCACC
AAAATCAACGGGACTTTCCAAAATGTCGTAACAACTCCGCCCCATTGACGCAAATGGGCGGTAGGCGTGT
ACGGTGGGAGGTCTATATAAGCAGAGCTCTCTGGCTAACTAGAGAACCCACTGCTTACTGGCTTATCGAA
ATTAATACGACTCACTATAGGGAGACCCAAGCTGGCTAGCGTTTAAACTTAAGCTTGGTACCGCCACCAT
G
[270 nt withheld, positions 842-1111]
CTCGAGTCCGGACTCAGATCTGGCAGCGGTGGAGGCGATATCATGGTGAGCAAGGGCGAGGAGCTGTTCA
CCGGGGTGGTGCCCATCCTGGTCGAGCTGGACGGCGACGTAAACGGCCACAAGTTCAGCGTGTCCGGCGA
GGGCGAGGGCGATGCCACCTACGGCAAGCTGACCCTGAAGTTCATCTGCACCACCGGCAAGCTGCCCGTG
CCCTGGCCCACCCTCGTGACCACCCTGACCTACGGCGTGCAGTGCTTCAGCCGCTACCCCGACCACATGA
AGCAGCACGACTTCTTCAAGTCCGCCATGCCCGAAGGCTACGTCCAGGAGCGCACCATCTTCTTCAAGGA
CGACGGCAACTACAAGACCCGCGCCGAGGTGAAGTTCGAGGGCGACACCCTGGTGAACCGCATCGAGCTG
AAGGGCATCGACTTCAAGGAGGACGGCAACATCCTGGGGCACAAGCTGGAGTACAACTACAACAGCCACA
ACGTCTATATCATGGCCGACAAGCAGAAGAACGGCATCAAGGCCAACTTCAAGATCCGCCACAACATCGA
GGACGGCAGCGTGCAGCTCGCCGACCACTACCAGCAGAACACCCCCATCGGCGACGGCCCCGTGCTGCTG
CCCGACAACCACTACCTGAGCACCCAGTCCGCCCTGAGCAAAGACCCCAACGAGAAGCGCGATCACATGG
TCCTGCTGGAGTTCGTGACCGCCGCCGGGATCACTCTCGGCATGGACGAGCTGTACAAGGGATCCGGCAG
TGCTGGTGGTAGTGCTGGTGGTAGTGCTGGTGGTAGTGCTGGTGGCAGTGCTGGTGGTAGTGCTGGTGGT
AGTGCTGGTGGCTCTAGAACCTTGAGAGAAATCGAGGAATTGTTGAGGAAAATCATTGAAGACAGCGTGC
GCAGTGTGGCCGAGCTGGAGGACATTGAGAAGTGGCTGAAGAAAATCTAAGAATTCGGGCCCGTTTAAAC
CCGCTGATCAGCCTCGACTGTGCCTTCTAGTTGCCAGCCATCTGTTGTTTGCCCCTCCCCCGTGCCTTCC
TTGACCCTGGAAGGTGCCACTCCCACTGTCCTTTCCTAATAAAATGAGGAAATTGCATCGCATTGTCTGA
GTAGGTGTCATTCTATTCTGGGGGGTGGGGTGGGGCAGGACAGCAAGGGGGAGGATTGGGAAGACAATAG
CAGGCATGCTGGGGATGCGGTGGGCTCTATGGCTTCTGAGGCGGAAAGAACCAGCTGGGGCTCTAGGGGG
TATCCCC
[124 nt withheld, positions 2379-2502]
C
[91 nt withheld, positions 2504-2594]
A
[49 nt withheld, positions 2596-2644]
CCTTTGACGTTGGAGTCCACGTTCTTT
[37 nt withheld, positions 2672-2708]
ACCCTATCTCGGTCTATTCTTTTGATTTATAAGGGATTTTGCCGATTTCGGCCTATTGGTTAAAAAATGA
GCTGATTTAACAAAAATTTAACGCGAATTAATTCTGTGGAATGTGTGTCAGTTAGGGTGTGGAAAGTCCC
CAGGCTCCCCAGCAGGCAGAAGTATGCAAAGCATGCATCTCAATTAGTCAGCAACCAGGTGTGGAAAGTC
CCCAGGCTCCCCAGCAGGCAGAAGTATGCAAAGCATGCATCTCAATTAGTCAGCAACCATAGTCCCGCCC
CTAACTCCGCCCATCCCGCCCCTAACTCCGCCCAGTTCCGCCCATTCTCCGCCCCATGGCTGACTAATTT
TTTTTATTTATGCAGAGGCCGAGGCCGCCTCTGCCTCTGAGCTATTCCAGAAGTAGTGAGGAGGCTTTTT
TGGAGGCCTAGGCTTTTGCAAAAAGCTCCCGGGAGCTTGTATATCCATTTTCGGATCTGATCAAGAGACA
GGATGAGGATCGTTTCGCATGATTGAACAAGATGGATTGCACGCAGGTTCTCCGGCCGCTTGGGTGGAGA
GGCTATTCGGCTATGACTGGGCACAACAGACAATCGGCTGCTCTGATGCCGCCGTGTTCCGGCTGTCAGC
GCAGGGGCGCCCGGTTCTTTTTGTCAAGACCGACCTGTCCGGTGCCCTGAATGAACTGCAGGACGAGGCA
GCGCGGCTATCGTGGCTGGCCACGACGGGCGTTCCTTGCGCAGCTGTGCTCGACGTTGTCACTGAAGCGG
GAAGGGACTGGCTGCTATTGGGCGAAGTGCCGGGGCAGGATCTCCTGTCATCTCACCTTGCTCCTGCCGA
GAAAGTATCCATCATGGCTGATGCAATGCGGCGGCTGCATACGCTTGATCCGGCTACCTGCCCATTCGAC
CACCAAGCGAAACATCGCATCGAGCGAGCACGTACTCGGATGGAAGCCGGTCTTGTCGATCAGGATGATC
TGGACGAAGAGCATCAGGGGCTCGCGCCAGCCGAACTGTTCGCCAGGCTCAAGGCGCGCATGCCCGACGG
CGAGGATCTCGTCGTGACCCATGGCGATGCCTGCTTGCCGAATATCATGGTGGAAAATGGCCGCTTTTCT
GGATTCATCGACTGTGGCCGGCTGGGTGTGGCGGACCGCTATCAGGACATAGCGTTGGCTACCCGTGATA
TTGCTGAAGAGCTTGGCGGCGAATGGGCTGACCGCTTCCTCGTGCTTTACGGTATCGCCGCTCCCGATTC
GCAGCGCATCGCCTTCTATCGCCTTCTTGACGAGTTCTTCTGAGCGGGACTCTGGGGTTCGAAATGACCG
ACCAAGCGACGCCCAACCTGCCATCACGAGATTTCGATTCCACCGCCGCCTTCTATGAAAGGTTGGGCTT
CGGAATCGTTTTCCGGGACGCCGGCTGGATGATCCTCCAGCGCGGGGATCTCATGCTGGAGTTCTTCGCC
CACCCCAACTTGTTTATTGCAGCTTATAATGGTTACAAATAAAGCAATAGCATCACAAATTTCACAAATA
AAGCATTTTTTTCACTGCATTCTAGTTGTGGTTTGTCCAAACTCATCAATGTATCTTATCATGTCTGTAT
ACCGTCGACCTCTAGCTAGAGCTTGGCGTAATCATGGTCATAGCTGTTTCCTGTGTGAAATTGTTATCCG
CTCACAATTCCACACAACATACGAGCCGGAAGCATAAAGTGTAAAGCCTGGGGTGCCTAATGAGTGAGCT
AACTCACATTAATTGCGTTGCGCTCACTGCCCGCTTTCCAGTCGGGAAACCTGTCGTGCCAGCTGCATTA
ATGAATCGGCCAACGCGCGGGGAGAGGCGGTTTGCGTATTGGGCGCTCTTCCGCTTCCTCGCTCACTGAC
TCGCTGCGCTCGGTCGTTCGGCTGCGGCGAGCGGTATCAGCTCACTCAAAGGCGGTAATACGGTTATCCA
CAGAATCAGGGGATAACGCAGGAAAGAACATGTGAGCAAAAGGCCAGCAAAAGGCCAGGAACCGTAAAAA
GGCCGCGTTGCTGGCGTTTTTCCATAGGCTCCGCCCCCCTGACGAGCATCACAAAAATCGACGCTCAAGT
CAGAGGTGGCGAAACCCGACAGGACTATAAAGATACCAGGCGTTTCCCCCTGGAAGCTCCCTCGTGCGCT
CTCCTGTTCCGACCCTGCCGCTTACCGGATACCTGTCCGCCTTTCTCCCTTCGGGAAGCGTGGCGCTTTC
TCATAGCTCACGCTGTAGGTATCTCAGTTCGGTGTAGGTCGTTCGCTCCAAGCTGGGCTGTGTGCACGAA
CCCCCCGTTCAGCCCGACCGCTGCGCCTTATCCGGTAACTATCGTCTTGAGTCCAACCCGGTAAGACACG
ACTTATCGCCACTGGCAGCAGCCACTGGTAACAGGATTAGCAGAGCGAGGTATGTAGGCGGTGCTACAGA
GTTCTTGAAGTGGTGGCCTAACTACGGCTACACTAGAAGAACAGTATTTGGTATCTGCGCTCTGCTGAAG
CCAGTTACCTTCGGAAAAAGAGTTGGTAGCTCTTGATCCGGCAAACAAACCACCGCTGGTAGCGGTGGTT
TTTTTGTTTGCAAGCAGCAGATTACGCGCAGAAAAAAAGGATCTCAAGAAGATCCTTTGATCTTTTCTAC
GGGGTCTGACGCTCAGTGGAACGAAAACTCACGTTAAGGGATTTTGGTCATGAGATTATCAAAAAGGATC
TTCACCTAGATCCTTTTAAATTAAAAATGAAGTTTTAAATCAATCTAAAGTATATATGAGTAAACTTGGT
CTGACAGTTACCAATGCTTAATCAGTGAGGCACCTATCTCAGCGATCTGTCTATTTCGTTCATCCATAGT
TGCCTGACTCCCCGTCGTGTAGATAACTACGATACGGGAGGGCTTACCATCTGGCCCCAGTGCTGCAATG
ATACCGCGAGACCCACGCTCACCGGCTCCAGATTTATCAGCAATAAACCAGCCAGCCGGAAGGGCCGAGC
GCAGAAGTGGTCCTGCAACTTTATCCGCCTCCATCCAGTCTATTAATTGTTGCCGGGAAGCTAGAGTAAG
TAGTTCGCCAGTTAATAGTTTGCGCAACGTTGTTGCCATTGCTACAGGCATCGTGGTGTCACGCTCGTCG
TTTGGTATGGCTTCATTCAGCTCCGGTTCCCAACGATCAAGGCGAGTTACATGATCCCCCATGTTGTGCA
AAAAAGCGGTTAGCTCCTTCGGTCCTCCGATCGTTGTCAGAAGTAAGTTGGCCGCAGTGTTATCACTCAT
GGTTATGGCAGCACTGCATAATTCTCTTACTGTCATGCCATCCGTAAGATGCTTTTCTGTGACTGGTGAG
TACTCAACCAAGTCATTCTGAGAATAGTGTATGCGGCGACCGAGTTGCTCTTGCCCGGCGTCAATACGGG
ATAATACCGCGCCACATAGCAGAACTTTAAAAGTGCTCATCATTGGAAAACGTTCTTCGGGGCGAAAACT
CTCAAGGATCTTACCGCTGTTGAGATCCAGTTCGATGTAACCCACTCGTGCACCCAACTGATCTTCAGCA
TCTTTTACTTTCACCAGCGTTTCTGGGTGAGCAAAAACAGGAAGGCAAAATGCCGCAAAAAAGGGAATAA
GGGCGACACGGAAATGTTGAATACTCATACTCTTCCTTTTTCAATATTATTGAAGCATTTATCAGGGTTA
TTGTCTCATGAGCGGATACATATTTGAATGTATTTAGAAAAATAAACAAATAGGGGTTCCGCGCACATTT
CCCCGAAAAGTGCCACCTGACGTCGACGGATCGGGAGATCTCCCGATCCCCTATGGTGCACTCTCAGTAC
AATCTGCTCTGATGCCGCATAGTTAAGCCAGTATCTGCTCCCTG
